Addgene plasmid #236024: DNM1L-P3
Purpose: Study the role and mechanism of the 3' UTR in regulating DNM1L-P3 gene function.
Depositing lab: Angela Ting. Depositing organization: University of Texas MD Anderson Cancer Center. Publication: Differentiation in the human urothelia is defined by distinct alternative polyadenylation. Le NB, Sona S, Santo B, Zhang Y, Ou R, Schweickart RA, Kochat V, Padron WI, Rai K, Lee SH, Yi JM, Wessely O, Lee BH, Ting AH. Cell Rep. 2026 Jan 13;45(1):116839. doi: 10.1016/j.celrep.2025.116839. PubMed 41533515.
Backbone
  Vector backbone: pmirGLO Dual-Luciferase miRNA Target Expression Vector
  Vector type: Mammalian Expression
Growth in bacteria
  Bacterial resistance: Ampicillin, 100 μg/mL
  Growth temperature: 37°C
  Growth strain: DH5alpha
  Copy number: High Copy
Gene/Insert
  Gene/Insert name: DNM1L-P3 3'UTR
  Species: H. sapiens (human)
  Entrez Gene: DNM1L (a.k.a. DLP1, DRP1, DVLP, DYMPLE, EMPF, EMPF1, HDYNIV, OPA5)
  Cloning method: Gibson Cloning
Terms and licenses: Academic/Nonprofit Terms; Industry Terms: Not Available to Industry
How to cite: DNM1L-P3 was a gift from Angela Ting (Addgene plasmid # 236024 ; http://n2t.net/addgene:236024 ; RRID:Addgene_236024)
