[The description below was written by a language model from this plasmid's Addgene catalogue record and pLannotate feature annotations shown in this document.]
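Description:
DNM1L-P3 is a mammalian expression reporter plasmid built on the pmirGLO Dual-Luciferase miRNA Target Expression Vector, into which a 3' UTR of human DNM1L (also known as DRP1/DLP1) was placed by Gibson cloning. The sequenced construct is 9,488 nt. It is propagated in E. coli through a high-copy ColE1/pUC-type origin with ampicillin selection (β-lactamase under its own promoter). A ColE1 cer site is also annotated, which helps keep the plasmid in monomeric form.

The reporter arrangement has two independent luciferase units, both on the minus strand. A PGK promoter (annotated by the tool as the mouse form) drives the synthetic firefly luc2 gene. The roughly 2.2 kb between the end of luc2 and the residual multiple cloning site carries no vector annotation and is where the DNM1L-P3 3' UTR would lie. The insert itself is not labelled, and the short "GVQW1" and M13 ori hits in that interval are probably incidental matches to human sequence. Firefly output therefore reflects how this UTR affects transcript stability or translation. Separately, an SV40 enhancer/early promoter drives human codon-optimised Renilla luciferase, followed closely by a NeoR/KanR sequence and a synthetic poly(A) signal. This unit provides an internal normalisation control, and the neomycin phosphotransferase sequence could allow G418 selection in mammalian cells. Several other small fragment annotations (tnpA, T7 terminator, SET1, large T antigen) appear to be backbone remnants or spurious hits.

The stated purpose is to study how the 3' UTR regulates DNM1L function. The name "P3" presumably denotes a particular polyadenylation-site isoform, in keeping with the associated work on alternative polyadenylation in human urothelia, but the record does not define it.
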