Features (pLannotate 1.2.2; 20 found; start..end, strand, type, name):
      1..589     +  rep_origin     ori: high-copy-number ColE1/pMB1/pBR322/pUC origin of replication
    747..1607    -  CDS            AmpR: β-lactamase; bla; confers resistance to ampicillin, carbenicillin, and related antibiotics
   1608..1712    -  promoter       AmpR promoter: bla
   1755..1847    +  CDS            tnpA (fragment): TN5P_ECOLX - Also known as tnp. Experimental evidence at protein level: Swiss-Prot protein existence level 1. Mediates transposition of transposon Tn5 by a 'cut and paste' mechanism. First, the monomeric transposase binds the 19 bp inverted DNA repeats flanking the transposon. Then, dimerization of the DNA- bound transposase creates a synaptic DNA complex. After nicking of the first DNA strand, excision of the transposon proceeds through a series of intermediates. The transposase then mediates the insertion of the transposon at a new site by strand transfer. The activity of the wild- type tran
   1868..1916    -  polyA_signal   poly(A) signal: synthetic polyadenylation signal
   1980..2772    -  CDS            NeoR/KanR (fragment): aminoglycoside phosphotransferase from Tn5; aph(3')-II (or nptII); confers resistance to neomycin, kanamycin, and G418 (Geneticin®)
   2823..3755    -  CDS            hRluc: Renilla luciferase human codon-optimized
   3806..4163    -  promoter       SV40 promoter: SV40 enhancer and early promoter
   4228..4279    +  misc_feature   bom (fragment): basis of mobility region from pBR322
   4280..4312    -  rep_origin     M13 ori (fragment): M13 bacteriophage origin of replication; arrow indicates direction of (+) strand synthesis
   4317..4385    +  CDS            large T antigen (fragment): large T antigen from SV40 (simian virus 40)
   4408..4529    +  polyA_signal   SV40 poly(A) signal: SV40 polyadenylation signal
   4551..4570    -  terminator     T7 terminator (fragment): transcription terminator for bacteriophage T7 RNA polymerase
   4578..4627    -  CDS            SET1 (fragment): solubility-enhancement tag derived from T7 phage gene 10B
   4634..4657    -  misc_feature   MCS (fragment): pUC18/19 multiple cloning site
   5377..5393    +  rep_origin     M13 ori (fragment): M13 bacteriophage origin of replication; arrow indicates direction of (+) strand synthesis
   5492..5779    +  CDS            GVQW1 (fragment): GVQW1_HUMAN - Also known as TIGD1L2. Experimental evidence at transcript level: Swiss-Prot protein existence level 2. From Homo sapiens (Human).
   6835..8487    -  CDS            luciferase: firefly luciferase synthetic luc2 version of the luciferase gene
   8534..9033    -  promoter       PGK promoter: mouse phosphoglycerate kinase 1 promoter
   9090..9373    -  misc_feature   cer region: ColE1-derived recombination site that helps to maintain plasmids as monomers
>Addgene plasmid #236024 | DNM1L-P3 | addgene full sequence | sequence record 468431 | Addgene NGS Result
TTGAAATCCTTTTTTTCTGCGCGTAATCTGCTGCTTGCAAACAAAAAAACCACCGCTACCAGCGGTGGTT
TGTTTGCCGGATCAAGAGCTACCAACTCTTTTTCCGAAGGTAACTGGCTTCAGCAGAGCGCAGATACCAA
ATACTGTCCTTCTAGTGTAGCCGTAGTTAGGCCACCACTTCAAGAACTCTGTAGCACCGCCTACATACCT
CGCTCTGCTAATCCTGTTACCAGTGGCTGCTGCCAGTGGCGATAAGTCGTGTCTTACCGGGTTGGACTCA
AGACGATAGTTACCGGATAAGGCGCAGCGGTCGGGCTGAACGGGGGGTTCGTGCACACAGCCCAGCTTGG
AGCGAACGACCTACACCGAACTGAGATACCTACAGCGTGAGCTATGAGAAAGCGCCACGCTTCCCGAAGG
GAGAAAGGCGGACAGGTATCCGGTAAGCGGCAGGGTCGGAACAGGAGAGCGCACGAGGGAGCTTCCAGGG
GGAAACGCCTGGTATCTTTATAGTCCTGTCGGGTTTCGCCACCTCTGACTTGAGCGTCGATTTTTGTGAT
GCTCGTCAGGGGGGCGGAGCCTATGGAAAAACGCCAGCAACGCGGCCTTTTTACGGTTCCTGGCCTTTTG
CTGGCCTTTTGCTCACATGTTCTTTCCTGCGTTATCCCCTGATTCTGTGGATAACCGTATTACCGCCTTT
GAGTGAGCTGATACCGGTTGGGCGTCGCTTGGTCGGTCATTTCGAATTACCAATGCTTAATCAGTGAGGC
ACCTATCTCAGCGATCTGTCTATTTCGTTCATCCATAGTTGCCTGACTCCCCGTCGTGTAGATAACTACG
ATACGGGAGGGCTTACCATCTGGCCCCAGTGCTGCAATGATACCGCGAGACCCACGCTCACCGGCTCCAG
ATTTATCAGCAATAAACCAGCCAGCCGGAAGGGCCGAGCGCAGAAGTGGTCCTGCAACTTTATCCGCCTC
CATCCAGTCTATTAATTGTTGCCGGGAAGCTAGAGTAAGTAGTTCGCCAGTTAATAGTTTGCGCAACGTT
GTTGCCATTGCTACAGGCATCGTGGTGTCACGCTCGTCGTTTGGTATGGCTTCATTCAGCTCCGGTTCCC
AACGATCAAGGCGAGTTACATGATCCCCCATGTTGTGCAAAAAAGCGGTTAGCTCCTTCGGTCCTCCGAT
AGTTGTCAGAAGTAAGTTGGCCGCAGTGTTATCACTCATGGTTATGGCAGCACTGCATAATTCTCTTACT
GTCATGCCATCCGTAAGATGCTTTTCTGTGACTGGTGAGTACTCAACCAAGTCATTCTGAGAATAGTGTA
TGCGGCGACCGAGTTGCTCTTGCCCGGCGTCAATACGGGATAATACCGCGCCACATAGCAGAACTTTGAA
AGTGCTCATCATTGGAAAACGTTCTTCGGGGCGAAAACTCTCAAGGATCTTACCGCTGTTGAGATCCAGT
TCGATGTAACCCACTCGTGCACCCAACTGATCTTCAGCATCTTTTACTTTCACCAGCGTTTCTGGGTGAG
CAAAAACAGGAAGGCAAAATGCCGCAAAAAAGGGAATAAGGGCGACACGGAAATGTTGAATACTCATACT
CTTCCTTTTTCAATATTATTGAAGCATTTATCAGGGTTATTGTCTCATGAGCGGATACATATTTGAATGT
ATTTAGAAAAATAAACAAATAGGGGTTCCGCGCACATTTCCCCGAAAAGTGCCACCTGACGTCTAAGAAA
CCATTACGTAGAAAGCCAGTCCGCAGAAACGGTGCTGACCCCGGATGAATGTCAGCTACTGGGCTATCTG
GACAAGGGAAAACGCAAGCGCAAAGAGGATCCTTATCGCTATCGATTCACACAAAAAACCAACACACAGA
TGTAATGAAAATAAAGATATTTTATTGCGGCCATCGTGATGGCAGGTTGGGCGTCGCTTGGTCGGTCATT
TCGAACCCCAGAGTCCCGCTCAGAAGAACTCGTCAAGAAGGCGATAGAAGGCGATGCGCTGCGAATCGGG
AGCGGCGATACCGTAAAGCACGAGGAAGCGGTCAGCCCATTCGCCGCCAAGCTCTTCAGCAATATCACGG
GTAGCCAACGCTATGTCCTGATAGCGGTCCGCCACACCCAGCCGGCCACAGTCGATGAATCCAGAAAAGC
GGCCATTTTCCACCATGATATTCGGCAAGCAGGCATCGCCATGGGTCACGACGAGATCCTCGCCGTCGGG
CATGCGCGCCTTGAGCCTGGCGAACAGTTCGGCTGGCGCGAGCCCCTGATGCTCTTCGTCCAGATCATCC
TGATCGACAAGACCGGCTTCCATCCGAGTACGTGCTCGCTCGATGCGATGTTTCGCTTGGTGGTCGAATG
GGCAGGTAGCCGGATCAAGCGTATGCAGCCGCCGCATTGCATCAGCCATGATGGATACTTTCTCGGCAGG
AGCAAGGTGAGATGACAGGAGATCCTGCCCCGGCACTTCGCCCAATAGCAGCCAGTCCCTTCCCGCTTCA
GTGACAACGTCGAGCACAGCTGCGCAAGGAACGCCCGTCGTGGCCAGCCACGATAGCCGCGCTGCCTCGT
CCTGCAGTTCATTCAGGGCACCGGACAGGTCGGTCTTGACAAAAAGAACCGGGCGCCCCTGCGCTGACAG
CCGGAACACGGCGGCATCAGAGCAGCCGATTGTCTGTTGTGCCCAGTCATAGCCGAATAGCCTCTCCACC
CAAGCGGCCGGAGAACCTGCGTGCAATCCATCTTGTTCAATCCCTCCGGAGCCTCCGCCACCTGATCCGC
CACCTCCGCTCCCACCACCGGTCTGCTCGTTCTTCAGCACGCGCTCCACGAAGCTCTTGATGTACTTACC
CATTTCATCTGGAGCGTCCTCCTGGCTGAAGTGGAGGCCCTTCACCTTCACGAACTCGGTGTTAGGGAAC
TTCTTAGCTCCCTCGACAATAGCGTTGGAAAAGAACCCAGGGTCGGACTCGATGAACATCTTAGGCAGAT
CGTCGCTGGCCCGAAGGTAGGCGTTGTAGTTGCGGACAATCTGGACGACGTCGGGCTTGCCTCCCTTAAC
GAGAGGGATCTCGCGAGGCCAGGAGAGGGTAGGCCGTCTAACCTCGCCCTTCTCCTTGAATGGCTCCAGG
TAGGCAGCGAACTCCTCAGGCTCCAGTTTCCGCATGATCTTGCTTGGGAGCATGGTCTCGACGAAGAAGT
TATTCTCAAGCACCATTTTCTCGCCCTCTTCGCTCTTGATCAGGGCGATATCCTCCTCGATGTCAGGCCA
CTCGTCCCAGGACTCGATCACGTCCACGACACTCTCAGCATGGACGATGGCCTTGATCTTGTCTTGGTGC
TCGTAGGAGTAGTGAAAGGCCAGACAAGCCCCCCAGTCGTGGCCCACAAAGATGATTTTCTTTGGAAGGT
TCAGCAGCTCGAACCAAGCGGTGAGGTACTTGTAGTGATCCAGGAGGCGATATGAGCCATTCCCGCTCTT
GCCGGACTTACCCATTCCGATCAGATCAGGGATGATGCATCTAGCCACGGGCTCGATGTGAGGCACGACG
TGCCTCCACAGGTAGCTGGAGGCAGCGTTACCATGCAGAAAAATCACGGCGTTCTCGGCGTGCTTCTCGG
AATCATAGTAGTTGATGAAGGAGTCCAGCACGTTCATTTGCTTGCAGCGAGCCCACCACTGAGGCCCAGT
GATCATGCGTTTGCGTTGCTCGGGGTCGTACACCTTGGAAGCCATGGTGGCTCCAGCCTTTGGTTCGAGA
CTGTTGTGTCAGAAGAATCAAGCTTTTTGCAAAAGCCTAGGCCTCCAAAAAAGCCTCCTCACTACTTCTG
GAATAGCTCAGAGGCCGAGGCGGCCTCGGCCTCTGCATAAATAAAAAAAATTAGTCAGCCATGGGGCGGA
GAATGGGCGGAACTGGGCGGAGTTAGGGGCGGGATGGGCGGAGTTAGGGGCGGGACTATGGTTGCTGACT
AATTGAGATGCATGCTTTGCATACTTCTGCCTGCTGGGGAGCCTGGGGACTTTCCACACCTGGTTGCTGA
CTAATTGAGATGCATGCTTTGCATACTTCTGCCTGCTGGGGAGCCTGGGGACTTTCCACACCCTAACTGA
CACACATTCCACAGCTGGTTCTTTCCGCCTCAGAAGGTACCTAACCAAGTTCCTCTTTCAGAGGTTATTT
CAGGCCATGGTGCTGCGCAGATCCGCGTATGCGGTGTGAAATACCGCACAGATGCGTAAGGAGAAAATAC
CGCATCAGGAAATTGTAAGCGTTAATATTTTGTTAAAATTCGATTTTACCACATTTGTAGAGGTTTTACT
TGCTTAAAAAAACCTCCCACATCTCCCCCTGAACCTGAAACATAAAATGAATGCAATTGTTGTTGTTAAC
TTGTTTATTGCAGCTTATAATGGTTACAAATAAAGCAATAGCATCACAAATTTCACAAATAAAGCATTTT
TTTCACTGCATTCTAGTTGTGGTTTGTCCAAACTCATCAATGTATCTTATCATGTCTGCTCGAAGCGGCC
GCCCCAAGGGGTTATGCTAGTTATTGCTCAGCGGTGGCAGCAGCCAACTCAGCTTCCTTTCGGGCTTTGT
TAGCAGCCGGATCAGCTTGCATGCCTGCAGGTCGACTTTTAGTGTCATTTCATACCAGCAATTTTATTTA
CACAATAAGAACATACAGGTATCGTCAGAGATCATCTCTACATTTCAGATCTTGACTCAGTTTAAGGGCC
AACAAAGGAAGGCTTTTCTCTTTCCGTTGTTTCTTGCCTCTGTTTTTTGTTGTACAAAGTGTGTAGTACT
AGCAAGTGCATTACCATAGCATGTCTTTAATTTTCAATTTGAAATCTGATGTGCTGGAGAAAAGTGCATC
GTAAGTTTTTGTTTTTGTTTTTTTTCCCCTTACAAATTCAAAGGACTAGAATAATGATAGTCATCTGGAA
AAAGTAAATCATGAATGGCTATAATTTTGAAACTGATGCTTAATGATGGCAGTGATTTTTAAGTGTGGTA
ACAAACGTTTTGGGAGCATGTATCCTCTGTCAAGATGGTACTAGTAACAGATTCAAAGTAGTACCATATC
GTATCAGACTGATGTGGGGGTTTTTATGTTTGACATCAGTTGGTGAGCCTGTTGTTCCTTAGTAAATTGA
TGCCATAAGCTAAAGTTAACATATTCATATTTTCCCTGCCAATAGTCCTTCATAAATACCTGGTCATAAA
CTGAAAAAAAAGTAATATCTGCAATATAAATGTGTTGTCTATTAGAGACGGGGCTAGATGTCTTAAGGAT
TTCTAAGTACATCTTAAAATTTATAATATAGTCGTTCATACCAAGAATCATCTGGGGAATTTTAACAAAA
TATGTATATGTTCTAAACCTCATCACTACCCCATAAATGCAGCTTAGGTCTGTAAGTCTGAAGGAGTATG
TGTATCTATCTGGGTGTTGTTTTATTTTTTTTTTTTGAGACGGAGTTTCGCTCTTGTTGCCAAGGCTGGA
GTGCAATGGCACGATCTTAGCTCACCACAACCTCCACCTCCCAGGGTCAAGCAATTCTCCTGCCTCACCC
TCCCGAGTAGCTGGGATTACATGCATGCGCCACCACGCCCGGCCAATTTTGTATTTTTAGTAGAGACGGG
GTTTCTCCATGTTGGTCAAGCTGGTCTCCAACTCCCAACCTCAGGTGATCCACCTGCCTCGGCCTCCCAA
AGTGCTGGGATTACAGGCGTGTGCCACCACGCCCAGCCTTGGGTGTTTTTCTTTCAGCTCCTCCAGTACT
TTCATACTATTCTAATAAATATATTTTGTTGGTATGAAGCTATGAAGCAAAAGTAGCTATTACCAATGCA
TACATACAGTACACTGGTTTTAAGTTCCACCTCAAAGTGAATCTTAGAGCCTGGTGTAAGTGCTCCACTT
TAGAGATGTACCTTAATTACTACTGTATTTGCAAATTAAGGGAAATTTAGGTCATCATTTGATTTTCTGA
AATCTAAAAGGAACTGACCATCATTACCAAGTCTTTCTAGATAATCAAGGGTAGATGGCTGTTTTTAATG
TAGGAATTAATGTAGGCATTCCTGCTTTCAGGTTTAAGTATGAATCAAAGCATATTTTAATTTGCTAGTG
CAAATGGACCCAGAATTGGAAGGGCTATGTAACTACACAGTATGCACACCACAGCCATGTCAGTGTCACA
GATCCTCTTGTGCATTCAGCTTTCTTAAAAACACATCAAAGGCTGCAAAGAAGCTCAGAAAAAACTAAAT
TGAAGGACAGGTGGAATACAATGACTCTATGTGAGGAACTTGCCAACTCACATCTTTCAAAGCCAGATCA
GCTTATATAGTACATGCATTATAGTCATATGAAATGTTGTCTTGGTGCTTTCTTCTTGGAGGACTATGGC
AGCAGCTTTAAGACTACTAACAAAGATTATTACACAGGTCATCTTATCCACAGGCAAACTGCTTTGCACA
ACTAGAACATTAACAGTTGTTTTTAAGTTAAGTTCAGATGAAACTGTCACAAGACAGACTTGATGTATTT
TATATATACTGGGAAACTTTAGAAACAGCCATTTATTATTTGGATTAAATGTGTGATGTGTTCTGCAATT
TGGAATACACTTTTCAGTTTATAGCCAGTCTCCACATGAGCAGATTCATACCATTGCAATACACAGGAGT
TCATAAATAAGATTCTACTCAGGTAGGCAGTAACTAGCAAGTTTTGAGTCAACAAAGTCTCAGTATTACA
TAGTTCTCTACTCGAGGCTAGCGAGCTCGTTTAAACAACTAGAATTACACGGCGATCTTGCCGCCCTTCT
TGGCCTTAATGAGAATCTCGCGGATCTTGCGGGCGTCCAACTTGCCGGTCAGTCCTTTAGGCACCTCGTC
CACGAACACAACACCACCGCGCAGCTTCTTGGCGGTTGTAACCTGGCTGGCCACATAGTCCACGATCTCC
TTCTCGGTCATGGTTTTACCGTGTTCCAGCACGACGACTGCGGCGGGCAGCTCGCCGGCATCGTCGTCGG
GCAGGCCGGCGACCCCGGCGTCGAAGATGTTGGGGTGTTGCAGCAGGATGCTCTCCAGTTCGGCTGGGGC
TACCTGGTAGCCCTTGTATTTGATCAGGCTCTTCAGCCGGTCCACGATGAAGAAGTGCTCGTCCTCGTCC
CAGTAGGCGATGTCGCCGCTGTGCAGCCAGCCGTCCTTGTCGATGAGAGCGTTTGTAGCCTCGGGGTTGT
TAACGTAGCCGCTCATGATCATGGGGCCACGGACGCACAGCTCGCCGCGCTGGTTCACACCCAGTGTCTT
ACCGGTGTCCAAGTCCACCACCTTAGCCTCGAAGAAGGGCACCACCTTGCCTACTGCGCCAGGCTTGTCG
TCCCCTTCGGGGGTGATCAGAATGGCGCTGGTTGTTTCTGTCAGGCCGTAGCCCTGGCGGATGCCTGGTA
GGTGGAAGCGTTTGGCCACGGCCTCACCTACCTCCTTGCTGAGCGGCGCCCCGCCGCTGGCGATCTCGTG
CAAGTTGCTTAGGTCGTACTTGTCGATGAGAGTGCTCTTAGCGAAGAAGCTAAATAGTGTGGGCACCAGC
AGGGCAGATTGAATCTTATAGTCTTGCAAGCTGCGCAAGAATAGCTCCTCCTCGAAGCGGTACATGAGCA
CGACCCGAAAGCCGCAGATCAAGTAGCCCAGCGTGGTGAACATGCCGAAGCCGTGGTGAAATGGCACCAC
GCTGAGGATAGCGGTGTCGGGGATGATCTGGTTGCCGAAGATGGGGTCGCGGGCATGACTGAATCGGACA
CAAGCGGTGCGGTGCGGTAGGGCTACGCCCTTGGGCAATCCGGTACTGCCACTACTGTTCATGATCAGGG
CGATGGTTTTGTCCCGGTCGAAGCTCTCGGGCACGAAGTCGTACTCGTTGAAGCCGGGTGGCAAATGGGA
AGTCACGAAGGTGTACATGCTTTGGAAGCCCTGGTAGTCGGTCTTGCTATCCATGATGATGATCTTTTGT
ATGATCGGTAGCTTCTTTTGCACGTTGAGGATCTTTTGCAGCCCTTTCTTGCTCACGAATACGACGGTGG
GCTGGCTGATGCCCATGCTGTTCAGCAGCTCGCGCTCGTTGTAGATGTCGTTAGCTGGGGCCACAGCCAC
ACCGATGAACAGGGCACCCAACACGGGCATGAAGAACTGCAAGCTATTCTCGCTGCACACCACGATCCGA
TGGTTTGTATTCAGCCCATAGCGCTTCATAGCTTCTGCCAGCCGAACGCTCATCTCGAAGTACTCGGCGT
AGGTAATGTCCACCTCGATATGTGCGTCGGTAAAGGCGATGGTGCCGGGCACCAGGGCGTAGCGCTTCAT
GGCTTTGTGCAGCTGCTCGCCGGCGGTCCCGTCTTCGAGTGGGTAGAATGGCGCTGGGCCCTTCTTAATG
TTTTTGGCATCTTCCATGGTGGCTTTACCAACAGTACCGGATTGCCAAGCTTGGGCTGCAGGTCGAAAGG
CCCGGAGATGAGGAAGAGGAGAACAGCGCGGCAGACGTGCGCTTTTGAAGCGTGCAGAATGCCGGGCCTC
CGGAGGACCTTCGGGCGCCCGCCCCGCCCCTGAGCCCGCCCCTGAGCCCGCCCCCGGACCCACCCCTTCC
CAGCCTCTGAGCCCAGAAAGCGAAGGAGCAAAGCTGCTATTGGCCGCTGCCCCAAAGGCCTACCCGCTTC
CATTGCTCAGCGGTGCTGTCCATCTGCACGAGACTAGTGAGACGTGCTACTTCCATTTGTCACGTCCTGC
ACGACGCGAGCTGCGGGGCGGGGGGGAACTTCCTGACTAGGGGAGGAGTAGAAGGTGGCGCGAAGGGGCC
ACCAAAGAACGGAGCCGGTTGGCGCCTACCGGTGGATGTGGAATGTGTGCGAGGCCAGAGGCCACTTGTG
TAGCGCCAAGTGCCCAGCGGGGCTGCTAAAGCGCATGCTCCAGACTGCCTTGGGAAAAGCGCCTCCCCTA
CCCGGTAGATCTCGATCCTCTACGCCGGACGCATCGTGGCCGGAGTACTGCGGTTTATCTCGATGGCTAC
GAGGGCAGACAGTAAGTGGATTTACCATAATCCCTTAATTGTACGCACCGCTAAAACGCGTTCAGCGCGA
TCACGGCAGCAGACAGGTAAAAATGGCAACAAACCACCCGAAAAACTGCCGCAATCGCGCCTGATAAATT
TTAACCGTATGAATACCTATGCAACCAGAGGGTACAGGCCACATTACCCCCACTTAATCCACTGAAGCTG
CCATTTTTCATGGTTTCACCATCCCAGCGAAGGGCCATCCAGCGTGCGTTCCTGTATTTCCGGACTATAA
AAGGATCTAGGTGAAGATCCTTTTTGATAATCTCATGACCAAAATCCCTTAACGTGAGTTTTCGTTCCAC
TGAGCGTCAGACCCCGTAGAAAAGATCAAAGGATCTTC
